Addgene plasmid #161081: pDONR221-SLC6A8_STOP
Purpose: Gateway entry clone with codon-optimized ORF sequence for subcloning into custom expression vectors. Contains a STOP codon at the end of the codon-optimized ORF sequence.
Depositing lab: RESOLUTE Consortium & Giulio Superti-Furga. Depositing organization: CeMM Research Center for Molecular Medicine. Publication: The RESOLUTE consortium: unlocking SLC transporters for drug discovery. Superti-Furga G, Lackner D, Wiedmer T, Ingles-Prieto A, Barbosa B, Girardi E, Goldmann U, Gurtl B, Klavins K, Klimek C, Lindinger S, Lineiro-Retes E, Muller AC, Onstein S, Redinger G, Reil D, Sedlyarov V, Wolf G, Crawford M, Everley R, ... Steppan CM. Nat Rev Drug Discov. 2020 Jul;19(7):429-430. doi: 10.1038/d41573-020-00056-6. PubMed 32265506.
Backbone
  Vector backbone: pDONR221
  Backbone manufacturer: ThermoFisher Scientific
  Backbone size w/o insert (bp): 2550
  Vector type: Mammalian Expression
Growth in bacteria
  Bacterial resistance: Kanamycin, 50 μg/mL
  Growth temperature: 37°C
  Growth strain: NEB Stable
  Copy number: High Copy
Gene/Insert
  Gene/Insert name: SLC6A8 (alt name: CRTR, CT1)
  Species: H. sapiens (human)
  Insert size (bp): 1908
  Entrez Gene: SLC6A8 (a.k.a. CCDS1, CRT, CRT-1, CRT1, CRTR, CT1, CTR5)
  Cloning method: Gateway Cloning
  Sequencing primers: 5′ M13-fwd; 3′ M13-rev
Terms and licenses: Academic/Nonprofit Terms; Industry Terms
Depositor comments: This plasmid contains a STOP codon at the end of the codon-optimized ORF. For the version of this plasmid that does not contain a STOP codon, please see Addgene plasmid 131915 For more information on the full Resolute plasmid collection, please see www.addgene.org/depositor-collections/re-solute/. Please provide your feedback on this plasmid to the RESOLUTE consortium by filling out their RESOLUTE repository feedback form: https://forms.office.com/Pages/ResponsePage.aspx?id=0e05yklzmkS7rjFGQL4N7z4feCLQvEJAmVcOCM_u885UN1JJRko0Ukg4TVQwNTZLOUxPQVJWT1NHUCQlQCN0PWcu
How to cite: pDONR221-SLC6A8_STOP was a gift from RESOLUTE Consortium & Giulio Superti-Furga (Addgene plasmid # 161081 ; http://n2t.net/addgene:161081 ; RRID:Addgene_161081)
