[The description below was written by a language model from this plasmid's Addgene catalogue record and pLannotate feature annotations shown in this document.]
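Description:
pDONR221-SLC6A8_STOP is a Gateway entry clone built on the pDONR221 backbone, carrying a codon-optimized open reading frame for human SLC6A8 (also known as CRTR or CT1), the transporter required for creatine uptake in muscle and brain. The sequenced plasmid is about 4.5 kb. It is maintained in E. coli through a high-copy ColE1/pUC-type origin and selected with kanamycin via an aminoglycoside phosphotransferase (KanR) gene. Although the repository classifies it under mammalian expression, the feature table shows no eukaryotic promoter or polyadenylation signal, so the plasmid serves as a shuttle for the ORF, not as an expression vector in its own right.

The roughly 1.9 kb SLC6A8 coding sequence lies between attL1 and attL2 sites, which are the substrates for the LR Clonase reaction. This allows directional, in-frame transfer of the ORF into any attR-containing destination vector that supplies the desired promoter, tags and selection markers. The ORF ends with a stop codon, so this version suits expression of the native C-terminus or N-terminal fusions. It does not permit read-through into C-terminal tags provided by a destination vector, and the depositor notes that a companion clone without the stop codon exists for that purpose. Other annotated backbone elements include a T7 promoter just outside attL2, oriented back toward the insert, and rrnB T1 and T2 terminators upstream of attL1 that insulate the cassette from read-through transcription. Short lacI and lacZα fragments are vector remnants. M13 forward and reverse primer sites flank the insert for sequence verification. The plasmid belongs to a consortium collection of solute carrier clones made to support transporter research and drug discovery.
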