Features (pLannotate 1.2.2; 10 found; start..end, strand, type, name):
      1..100     +  protein_bind   attL1: mutant version of attL; recombination site for the Gateway® LR reaction LR Clonase™
    106..2010    +  CDS            SLC6A8: SC6A8_HUMAN - Experimental evidence at protein level: Swiss-Prot protein existence level 1. Required for the uptake of creatine in muscles and brain. From Homo sapiens (Human).
   2015..2114    -  protein_bind   attL2: mutant version of attL; recombination site for the Gateway® LR reaction LR Clonase™
   2132..2150    -  promoter       T7 promoter: promoter for bacteriophage T7 RNA polymerase
   2284..3093    +  CDS            KanR: aminoglycoside phosphotransferase; aph(3')-Ia; confers resistance to kanamycin in bacteria or G418 (Geneticin®) in eukaryotes
   3240..3828    +  rep_origin     ori: high-copy-number ColE1/pMB1/pBR322/pUC origin of replication
   4011..4103    +  CDS            lacI (fragment): lac repressor; lacI; The lac repressor binds to the lac operator to inhibit transcription in E. coli. This inhibition can be relieved by adding lactose or isopropyl-β-D-thiogalactopyranoside (IPTG).
   4158..4185    -  terminator     rrnB T2 terminator: transcription terminator T2 from the E. coli rrnB gene
   4317..4360    +  terminator     rrnB T1 terminator: Escherichia coli rrnB; transcription terminator T1 from the E. coli rrnB gene
   4407..4443    -  CDS            lacZα (fragment): LacZα fragment of β-galactosidase; lacZ fragment
>Addgene plasmid #161081 | pDONR221-SLC6A8_STOP | addgene full sequence | sequence record 351783 | Addgene NGS Result
CAAATAATGATTTTATTTTGACTGATAGTGACCTGTTCGTTGCAACACATTGATGAGCAATGCTTTTTTA
TAATGCCAACTTTGTACAAAAAAGCAGGCTCCACCATGGCCAAGAAGTCTGCCGAGAATGGCATCTACTC
CGTGTCTGGCGACGAGAAGAAGGGCCCCCTGATCGCCCCAGGCCCCGACGGCGCCCCAGCCAAGGGCGAT
GGCCCCGTGGGCCTGGGCACACCTGGAGGCCGGCTGGCAGTGCCACCTAGGGAGACATGGACCAGACAGA
TGGACTTCATCATGAGCTGCGTGGGATTCGCAGTGGGACTGGGAAACGTGTGGAGATTTCCTTACCTGTG
CTATAAGAACGGCGGCGGCGTGTTCCTGATCCCATACGTGCTGATCGCCCTGGTGGGAGGAATCCCCATC
TTCTTTCTGGAGATCTCTCTGGGCCAGTTCATGAAGGCCGGCAGCATCAACGTGTGGAACATCTGTCCAC
TGTTTAAGGGCCTGGGCTACGCCTCCATGGTCATCGTGTTCTACTGCAATACATACTATATCATGGTGCT
GGCCTGGGGCTTTTACTATCTGGTGAAGTCTTTCACCACAACCCTGCCTTGGGCAACCTGCGGACACACA
TGGAACACCCCAGACTGCGTGGAGATCTTTAGGCACGAGGATTGCGCCAATGCCTCCCTGGCCAACCTGA
CCTGTGACCAGCTGGCCGATCGGAGATCTCCAGTGATCGAGTTCTGGGAGAATAAGGTGCTGAGGCTGAG
CGGAGGACTGGAGGTGCCAGGCGCCCTGAACTGGGAGGTGACACTGTGCCTGCTGGCCTGTTGGGTGCTG
GTGTACTTTTGCGTGTGGAAGGGCGTGAAGTCCACCGGCAAGATCGTGTACTTTACAGCCACCTTCCCCT
ATGTGGTGCTGGTGGTGCTGCTGGTGCGGGGCGTGCTGCTGCCTGGCGCCCTGGACGGCATCATCTACTA
TCTGAAGCCAGATTGGTCCAAGCTGGGATCTCCACAAGTGTGGATCGACGCAGGCACACAGATCTTCTTT
TCTTATGCCATCGGACTGGGCGCCCTGACCGCCCTGGGAAGCTACAATAGGTTCAACAATAACTGCTATA
AGGATGCCATCATCCTGGCCCTGATCAACTCTGGCACAAGCTTCTTTGCCGGCTTTGTGGTGTTCAGCAT
CCTGGGCTTTATGGCCGCCGAGCAGGGCGTGCACATCAGCAAGGTGGCAGAGTCCGGACCTGGACTGGCC
TTCATCGCATACCCAAGGGCAGTGACACTGATGCCAGTGGCACCTCTGTGGGCCGCCCTGTTCTTTTTCA
TGCTGCTGCTGCTGGGCCTGGACAGCCAGTTTGTGGGCGTGGAGGGCTTCATCACCGGACTGCTGGATCT
GCTGCCAGCATCCTACTACTTCCGGTTCCAGCGCGAGATCTCTGTGGCCCTGTGCTGTGCCCTGTGCTTT
GTGATCGACCTGTCCATGGTGACCGATGGCGGCATGTACGTGTTTCAGCTGTTCGACTACTATAGCGCCT
CCGGAACAACCCTGCTGTGGCAGGCCTTTTGGGAGTGCGTGGTGGTGGCATGGGTGTACGGAGCAGATAG
GTTCATGGACGATATCGCCTGCATGATCGGCTATCGCCCTTGCCCATGGATGAAGTGGTGTTGGTCCTTT
TTCACACCTCTGGTGTGCATGGGCATCTTTATCTTCAACGTGGTGTACTATGAGCCCCTGGTGTACAATA
ACACCTACGTGTATCCTTGGTGGGGAGAGGCAATGGGATGGGCCTTCGCCCTGAGCTCCATGCTGTGCGT
GCCTCTGCACCTGCTGGGATGTCTGCTGAGGGCAAAGGGAACAATGGCCGAGAGATGGCAGCACCTGACC
CAGCCAATCTGGGGCCTGCACCACCTGGAGTATAGGGCACAGGACGCAGATGTGCGCGGACTGACAACCC
TGACCCCCGTGAGCGAGTCTAGCAAGGTGGTGGTGGTGGAGTCCGTGATGTAAGACCCAGCTTTCTTGTA
CAAAGTTGGCATTATAAGAAAGCATTGCTTATCAATTTGTTGCAACGAACAGGTCACTATCAGTCAAAAT
AAAATCATTATTTGCCATCCAGCTGATATCCCCTATAGTGAGTCGTATTACATGGTCATAGCTGTTTCCT
GGCAGCTCTGGCCCGTGTCTCAAAATCTCTGATGTTACATTGCACAAGATAAAAATATATCATCATGAAC
AATAAAACTGTCTGCTTACATAAACAGTAATACAAGGGGTGTTATGAGCCATATTCAACGGGAAACGTCG
AGGCCGCGATTAAATTCCAACATGGATGCTGATTTATATGGGTATAAATGGGCTCGCGATAATGTCGGGC
AATCAGGTGCGACAATCTATCGCTTGTATGGGAAGCCCGATGCGCCAGAGTTGTTTCTGAAACATGGCAA
AGGTAGCGTTGCCAATGATGTTACAGATGAGATGGTCAGACTAAACTGGCTGACGGAATTTATGCCTCTT
CCGACCATCAAGCATTTTATCCGTACTCCTGATGATGCATGGTTACTCACCACTGCGATCCCCGGAAAAA
CAGCATTCCAGGTATTAGAAGAATATCCTGATTCAGGTGAAAATATTGTTGATGCGCTGGCAGTGTTCCT
GCGCCGGTTGCATTCGATTCCTGTTTGTAATTGTCCTTTTAACAGCGATCGCGTATTTCGTCTCGCTCAG
GCGCAATCACGAATGAATAACGGTTTGGTTGATGCGAGTGATTTTGATGACGAGCGTAATGGCTGGCCTG
TTGAACAAGTCTGGAAAGAAATGCATAAACTTTTGCCATTCTCACCGGATTCAGTCGTCACTCATGGTGA
TTTCTCACTTGATAACCTTATTTTTGACGAGGGGAAATTAATAGGTTGTATTGATGTTGGACGAGTCGGA
ATCGCAGACCGATACCAGGATCTTGCCATCCTATGGAACTGCCTCGGTGAGTTTTCTCCTTCATTACAGA
AACGGCTTTTTCAAAAATATGGTATTGATAATCCTGATATGAATAAATTGCAGTTTCATTTGATGCTCGA
TGAGTTTTTCTAATCAGAATTGGTTAATTGGTTGTAACACTGGCAGAGCATTACGCTGACTTGACGGGAC
GGCGCAAGCTCATGACCAAAATCCCTTAACGTGAGTTACGCGTCGTTCCACTGAGCGTCAGACCCCGTAG
AAAAGATCAAAGGATCTTCTTGAGATCCTTTTTTTCTGCGCGTAATCTGCTGCTTGCAAACAAAAAAACC
ACCGCTACCAGCGGTGGTTTGTTTGCCGGATCAAGAGCTACCAACTCTTTTTCCGAAGGTAACTGGCTTC
AGCAGAGCGCAGATACCAAATACTGTTCTTCTAGTGTAGCCGTAGTTAGGCCACCACTTCAAGAACTCTG
TAGCACCGCCTACATACCTCGCTCTGCTAATCCTGTTACCAGTGGCTGCTGCCAGTGGCGATAAGTCGTG
TCTTACCGGGTTGGACTCAAGACGATAGTTACCGGATAAGGCGCAGCGGTCGGGCTGAACGGGGGGTTCG
TGCACACAGCCCAGCTTGGAGCGAACGACCTACACCGAACTGAGATACCTACAGCGTGAGCTATGAGAAA
GCGCCACGCTTCCCGAAGGGAGAAAGGCGGACAGGTATCCGGTAAGCGGCAGGGTCGGAACAGGAGAGCG
CACGAGGGAGCTTCCAGGGGGAAACGCCTGGTATCTTTATAGTCCTGTCGGGTTTCGCCACCTCTGACTT
GAGCGTCGATTTTTGTGATGCTCGTCAGGGGGGCGGAGCCTATGGAAAAACGCCAGCAACGCGGCCTTTT
TACGGTTCCTGGCCTTTTGCTGGCCTTTTGCTCACATGTTCTTTCCTGCGTTATCCCCTGATTCTGTGGA
TAACCGTATTACCGCCTTTGAGTGAGCTGATACCGCTCGCCGCAGCCGAACGACCGAGCGCAGCGAGTCA
GTGAGCGAGGAAGCGGAAGAGCGCCCAATACGCAAACCGCCTCTCCCCGCGCGTTGGCCGATTCATTAAT
GCAGCTGGCACGACAGGTTTCCCGACTGGAAAGCGGGCAGTGAGCGCAACGCAATTAATACGCGTACCGC
TAGCCAGGAAGAGTTTGTAGAAACGCAAAAAGGCCATCCGTCAGGATGGCCTTCTGCTTAGTTTGATGCC
TGGCAGTTTATGGCGGGCGTCCTGCCCGCCACCCTCCGGGCCGTTGCTTCACAACGTTCAAATCCGCTCC
CGGCGGATTTGTCCTACTCAGGAGAGCGTTCACCGACAAACAACAGATAAAACGAAAGGCCCAGTCTTCC
GACTGAGCCTTTCGTTTTATTTGATGCCTGGCAGTTCCCTACTCTCGCGTTAACGCTAGCATGGATGTTT
TCCCAGTCACGACGTTGTAAAACGACGGCCAGTCTTAAGCTCGGGCCC
