>Addgene plasmid #161081 | pDONR221-SLC6A8_STOP | depositor partial sequence | sequence record 312097 | Codon-optimized ORF of SLC6A8
ATGGCCAAGAAGTCTGCCGAGAATGGCATCTACTCCGTGTCTGGCGACGAGAAGAAGGGCCCCCTGATCG
CCCCAGGCCCCGACGGCGCCCCAGCCAAGGGCGATGGCCCCGTGGGCCTGGGCACACCTGGAGGCCGGCT
GGCAGTGCCACCTAGGGAGACATGGACCAGACAGATGGACTTCATCATGAGCTGCGTGGGATTCGCAGTG
GGACTGGGAAACGTGTGGAGATTTCCTTACCTGTGCTATAAGAACGGCGGCGGCGTGTTCCTGATCCCAT
ACGTGCTGATCGCCCTGGTGGGAGGAATCCCCATCTTCTTTCTGGAGATCTCTCTGGGCCAGTTCATGAA
GGCCGGCAGCATCAACGTGTGGAACATCTGTCCACTGTTTAAGGGCCTGGGCTACGCCTCCATGGTCATC
GTGTTCTACTGCAATACATACTATATCATGGTGCTGGCCTGGGGCTTTTACTATCTGGTGAAGTCTTTCA
CCACAACCCTGCCTTGGGCAACCTGCGGACACACATGGAACACCCCAGACTGCGTGGAGATCTTTAGGCA
CGAGGATTGCGCCAATGCCTCCCTGGCCAACCTGACCTGTGACCAGCTGGCCGATCGGAGATCTCCAGTG
ATCGAGTTCTGGGAGAATAAGGTGCTGAGGCTGAGCGGAGGACTGGAGGTGCCAGGCGCCCTGAACTGGG
AGGTGACACTGTGCCTGCTGGCCTGTTGGGTGCTGGTGTACTTTTGCGTGTGGAAGGGCGTGAAGTCCAC
CGGCAAGATCGTGTACTTTACAGCCACCTTCCCCTATGTGGTGCTGGTGGTGCTGCTGGTGCGGGGCGTG
CTGCTGCCTGGCGCCCTGGACGGCATCATCTACTATCTGAAGCCAGATTGGTCCAAGCTGGGATCTCCAC
AAGTGTGGATCGACGCAGGCACACAGATCTTCTTTTCTTATGCCATCGGACTGGGCGCCCTGACCGCCCT
GGGAAGCTACAATAGGTTCAACAATAACTGCTATAAGGATGCCATCATCCTGGCCCTGATCAACTCTGGC
ACAAGCTTCTTTGCCGGCTTTGTGGTGTTCAGCATCCTGGGCTTTATGGCCGCCGAGCAGGGCGTGCACA
TCAGCAAGGTGGCAGAGTCCGGACCTGGACTGGCCTTCATCGCATACCCAAGGGCAGTGACACTGATGCC
AGTGGCACCTCTGTGGGCCGCCCTGTTCTTTTTCATGCTGCTGCTGCTGGGCCTGGACAGCCAGTTTGTG
GGCGTGGAGGGCTTCATCACCGGACTGCTGGATCTGCTGCCAGCATCCTACTACTTCCGGTTCCAGCGCG
AGATCTCTGTGGCCCTGTGCTGTGCCCTGTGCTTTGTGATCGACCTGTCCATGGTGACCGATGGCGGCAT
GTACGTGTTTCAGCTGTTCGACTACTATAGCGCCTCCGGAACAACCCTGCTGTGGCAGGCCTTTTGGGAG
TGCGTGGTGGTGGCATGGGTGTACGGAGCAGATAGGTTCATGGACGATATCGCCTGCATGATCGGCTATC
GCCCTTGCCCATGGATGAAGTGGTGTTGGTCCTTTTTCACACCTCTGGTGTGCATGGGCATCTTTATCTT
CAACGTGGTGTACTATGAGCCCCTGGTGTACAATAACACCTACGTGTATCCTTGGTGGGGAGAGGCAATG
GGATGGGCCTTCGCCCTGAGCTCCATGCTGTGCGTGCCTCTGCACCTGCTGGGATGTCTGCTGAGGGCAA
AGGGAACAATGGCCGAGAGATGGCAGCACCTGACCCAGCCAATCTGGGGCCTGCACCACCTGGAGTATAG
GGCACAGGACGCAGATGTGCGCGGACTGACAACCCTGACCCCCGTGAGCGAGTCTAGCAAGGTGGTGGTG
GTGGAGTCCGTGATGTAA
